Addgene plasmid #206791: pCK389
Purpose: Sp.dCas9, pTet.MCP-SoxS, J23119.gRNA
Depositing lab: James Carothers. Depositing organization: University of Washington. Publication: Engineering activatable promoters for scalable and multi-input CRISPRa/i circuits. Alba Burbano D, Cardiff RAL, Tickman BI, Kiattisewee C, Maranas CJ, Zalatan JG, Carothers JM. Proc Natl Acad Sci U S A. 2023 Jul 25;120(30):e2220358120. doi: 10.1073/pnas.2220358120. Epub 2023 Jul 18. PubMed 37463216.
Backbone
  Vector backbone: p15a
Growth in bacteria
  Bacterial resistance: Chloramphenicol, 25 μg/mL
  Growth temperature: 30°C
  Growth strain: DH5alpha
  Copy number: High Copy
Gene/Insert 1
  Gene/Insert name: dCas9
  Species: S. pyogenes
Gene/Insert 2
  Gene/Insert name: MCP-SoxS
  Promoter: Tet
  Cloning method: Unknown
  Sequencing primers: 5′ n/a
Gene/Insert 3
  Gene/Insert name: scRNA (alt name: TCGATCAGGTCAGAGATATG)
  Promoter: J23119
  Cloning method: Unknown
  Sequencing primers: 5′ n/a
Terms and licenses: Academic/Nonprofit Terms; Industry Terms: Not Available to Industry
How to cite: pCK389 was a gift from James Carothers (Addgene plasmid # 206791 ; http://n2t.net/addgene:206791 ; RRID:Addgene_206791)
