[The description below was written by a language model from this plasmid's Addgene catalogue record and pLannotate feature annotations shown in this document.]
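Description:
pCK389 is an 8.7 kb bacterial expression plasmid that carries all three components of a CRISPR activation (CRISPRa) system for E. coli on a single p15A-origin backbone. It is selected with chloramphenicol through a cat gene driven by its own promoter and followed by a lambda t0 terminator. The catalogue lists it as high copy, although p15A is generally regarded as a medium-copy origin compatible with ColE1-type plasmids. The short "RSF ori" hits in the feature table are probably fragmentary homology matches rather than a second functional origin.

The first component is catalytically dead Streptococcus pyogenes Cas9 (D10A/H840A), which binds DNA under RNA guidance without cutting. Its promoter is not stated in the record, though a native tracrRNA annotation sits just upstream, and the gene is terminated by rrnB T1 and T7Te. The second is a fusion of the MS2 coat protein (MCP) to the E. coli transcriptional activator SoxS, expressed from the tetR/tetA promoter region, with a divergently encoded TetR repressor on the same plasmid. Activator production should therefore be inducible with tetracycline-class inducers. The third is a scaffold RNA (scRNA) transcribed from the strong constitutive J23119 promoter, consisting of a targeting spacer, the S. pyogenes gRNA scaffold and an MS2 stem loop, followed by an rrnB terminator region.

In use, the scRNA directs dCas9 to a site upstream of a target promoter, and its MS2 hairpin recruits MCP-SoxS to stimulate transcription there. The associated work concerns engineered activatable promoters for scalable, multi-input CRISPRa/i circuits. The reporter or target promoter is not on this plasmid and would be supplied separately.
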