Features (pLannotate 1.2.2; 21 found; start..end, strand, type, name):
    220..298     -  misc_RNA       tracrRNA: trans-activating CRISPR RNA for the Streptococcus pyogenes CRISPR/Cas9 system
    594..4698    +  CDS            dCas9 (fragment): catalytically dead mutant of the Cas9 endonuclease from the Streptococcus pyogenes Type II CRISPR/Cas system RNA-guided DNA-binding protein that lacks endonuclease activity due to the D10A mutation in the RuvC catalytic domain and the H840A mutation in the HNH catalytic domain
   4724..4795    +  terminator     rrnB T1 terminator: transcription terminator T1 from the E. coli rrnB gene
   4811..4838    +  terminator     T7Te terminator: phage T7 early transcription terminator
   4850..4884    +  promoter       lacIq promoter (fragment): lacI (mutant); In the lacIq allele, a single base change in the promoter boosts expression of the lacI gene about 10-fold.
   4891..5514    -  CDS            TetR: tetracycline repressor TetR; tetR from transposon Tn10; TetR binds to the tetracycline operator tetO to inhibit transcription. This inhibition can be relieved by adding tetracycline or doxycycline.
   5533..5588    +  promoter       tetR/tetA promoters: tetR; overlapping promoters for bacterial tetR and tetA
   5627..5974    +  CDS            CAPSD_BPMS2 (fragment): Experimental evidence at protein level: Swiss-Prot protein existence level 1. Acts as a translational repressor of viral replicase synthesis late in infection. This latter function is the result of capsid protein interaction with an RNA hairpin which contains the replicase ribosome-binding site. From Escherichia phage MS2 (Bacteriophage MS2).
   5990..6310    +  CDS            soxS: SOXS_ECOLI - Experimental evidence at protein level: Swiss-Prot protein existence level 1. Transcriptional activator of the superoxide response regulon of E.coli that includes at least 10 genes such as sodA, nfo, zwf and micF. Binds the DNA sequence 5'-GCACN(7)CAA-3'. It also facilitates the subsequent binding of RNA polymerase to the micF and the nfo promoters. From Escherichia coli (strain K12).
   6370..6425    -  rep_origin     RSF ori (fragment): Plasmids containing the RSF 1030 origin of replication can be propagated in E. coli cells that contain additional plasmids with compatible origins.
   6513..7058    -  rep_origin     p15A ori: Plasmids containing the medium-copy-number p15A origin of replication can be propagated in E. coli cells that contain a second plasmid with the ColE1 origin.
   7166..7200    +  promoter       J23119(SpeI) promoter: bacterial promoter (Registry of Standard Biological Parts BBa J23119) modified to end with an SpeI site
   7221..7285    +  misc_RNA       gRNA scaffold (fragment): guide RNA scaffold for the Streptococcus pyogenes CRISPR/Cas9 system
   7284..7302    +  misc_RNA       MS2 stem loop: stem loop that binds the bacteriophage MS2 coat protein
   7370..7387    +  CDS            capTEV™ (fragment): composite tag for in vivo biotinylation, TEV protease cleavage, and 6xHis tagging
   7494..7609    +  ncRNA          5S rRNA: Accession: RF00001 - 5S ribosomal RNA
   7613..7659    +  terminator     rrnB T1 terminator: transcription terminator T1 from the E. coli rrnB gene
   7707..7835    -  rep_origin     RSF ori (fragment): Plasmids containing the RSF 1030 origin of replication can be propagated in E. coli cells that contain additional plasmids with compatible origins.
   7877..7971    -  terminator     lambda t0 terminator: transcription terminator from phage lambda
   7995..8651    -  CDS            cat: CAT_ECOLX - Experimental evidence at protein level: Swiss-Prot protein existence level 1. This enzyme is an effector of chloramphenicol resistance in bacteria. From Escherichia coli. This protein is used as a marker in many commonly used cloning vectors, such as pACYC184.
   8652..16      -  promoter       cat promoter (across the origin): promoter of the E. coli cat gene encoding chloramphenicol acetyltransferase
>Addgene plasmid #206791 | pCK389 | addgene full sequence | sequence record 409069 | Addgene NGS Result
TCTTACGTGCCGATCAACGTCTCATTTTCGCCAGATATCGACGTCTTAAGTTACGAAATCATCCTGTGGA
GCTTAGTAGGTTTAGCAAGATGGCAGCGCCTAAATGTAGAATGATAAAAGGATTAAGAGATTAATTTCCC
TAAAAATGATAAAACAAGCGTTTTGAAAGCGCTTGTTTTTTTGGTTTGCAGTCAGAGTAGAATAGAAGTA
TCAAAAAAAGCACCGACTCGGTGCCACTTTTTCAAGTTGATAACGGACTAGCCTTATTTTAACTTGCTAT
GCTGTTTTGAATGGTTCCAACAAGATTATTTTATAACTTTTATAACAAATAATCAAGGAGAAATTCAAAG
AAATTTATCAGCCATAAAACAATACTTAATACTATAGAATGATAACAAAATAAACTACTTTTTAAAAGAA
TTTTGTGTTATAATCTATTTATTATTAAGTATTGGGTAATATTTTTTGAAGAGATATTTTGAAAAAGAAA
AATTAAAGCATATTAAACTAATTTCGGAGGTCATTAAAACTATTATTGAAATCATCAAACTCATTATGGA
TTTAATTTAAACTTTTTATTTTAGGAGGCAAAAATGGATAAGAAATACTCAATAGGCTTAGCTATCGGCA
CAAATAGCGTCGGATGGGCGGTGATCACTGATGAATATAAGGTTCCGTCTAAAAAGTTCAAGGTTCTGGG
AAATACAGACCGCCACAGTATCAAAAAAAATCTTATAGGGGCTCTTTTATTTGACAGTGGAGAGACAGCG
GAAGCGACTCGTCTCAAACGGACAGCTCGTAGAAGGTATACACGTCGGAAGAATCGTATTTGTTATCTAC
AGGAGATTTTTTCAAATGAGATGGCGAAAGTAGATGATAGTTTCTTTCATCGACTTGAAGAGTCTTTTTT
GGTGGAAGAAGACAAGAAGCATGAACGTCATCCTATTTTTGGAAATATAGTAGATGAAGTTGCTTATCAT
GAGAAATATCCAACTATCTATCATCTGCGAAAAAAATTGGTAGATTCTACTGATAAAGCGGATTTGCGCT
TAATCTATTTGGCCTTAGCGCATATGATTAAGTTTCGTGGTCATTTTTTGATTGAGGGAGATTTAAATCC
TGATAATAGTGATGTGGACAAACTATTTATCCAGTTGGTACAAACCTACAATCAATTATTTGAAGAAAAC
CCTATTAACGCAAGTGGAGTAGATGCTAAAGCGATTCTTTCTGCACGATTGAGTAAATCAAGACGATTAG
AAAATCTCATTGCTCAGCTCCCCGGTGAGAAGAAAAATGGCTTATTTGGGAATCTCATTGCTTTGTCATT
GGGTTTGACCCCTAATTTTAAATCAAATTTTGATTTGGCAGAAGATGCTAAATTACAGCTTTCAAAAGAT
ACTTACGATGATGATTTAGATAATTTATTGGCGCAAATTGGAGATCAATATGCTGATTTGTTTTTGGCAG
CTAAGAATTTATCAGATGCTATTTTACTTTCAGATATCCTAAGAGTAAATACTGAAATAACTAAGGCTCC
CCTATCAGCTTCAATGATTAAACGCTACGATGAACATCATCAAGACTTGACTCTTTTAAAAGCTTTAGTT
CGACAACAACTTCCAGAAAAGTATAAAGAAATCTTTTTTGATCAATCAAAAAACGGATATGCAGGTTATA
TTGATGGGGGAGCTAGCCAAGAAGAATTTTATAAATTTATCAAACCAATTTTAGAAAAAATGGATGGTAC
TGAGGAATTATTGGTGAAACTAAATCGTGAAGATTTGCTGCGCAAGCAACGGACCTTTGACAACGGCTCT
ATTCCCCATCAAATTCACTTGGGTGAGCTGCATGCTATTTTGAGAAGACAAGAAGACTTTTATCCATTTT
TAAAAGACAATCGTGAGAAGATTGAAAAAATCTTGACTTTTCGAATTCCTTATTATGTTGGTCCATTGGC
GCGTGGCAATAGTCGTTTTGCATGGATGACTCGGAAGTCTGAAGAAACAATTACCCCATGGAATTTTGAA
GAAGTTGTCGATAAAGGTGCTTCAGCTCAATCATTTATTGAACGCATGACAAACTTTGATAAAAATCTTC
CAAATGAAAAAGTACTACCAAAACATAGTTTGCTTTATGAGTATTTTACGGTTTATAACGAATTGACAAA
GGTCAAATATGTTACTGAAGGAATGCGAAAACCAGCATTTCTTTCAGGTGAACAGAAGAAAGCCATTGTT
GATTTACTCTTCAAAACAAATCGAAAAGTAACCGTTAAGCAATTAAAAGAAGATTATTTCAAAAAAATAG
AATGTTTTGATAGTGTTGAAATTTCAGGAGTTGAAGATAGATTTAATGCTTCATTAGGTACCTACCATGA
TTTGCTAAAAATTATTAAAGATAAAGATTTTTTGGATAATGAAGAAAATGAAGATATCTTAGAGGATATT
GTTTTAACATTGACCTTATTTGAAGATAGGGAGATGATTGAGGAAAGACTTAAAACATATGCTCACCTCT
TTGATGATAAGGTGATGAAACAGCTTAAACGTCGCCGTTATACTGGTTGGGGACGTTTGTCTCGAAAATT
GATTAATGGTATTAGGGATAAGCAATCTGGCAAAACAATATTAGATTTTTTGAAATCAGATGGTTTTGCC
AATCGCAATTTTATGCAGCTGATCCATGATGATAGTTTGACATTTAAAGAAGACATTCAAAAAGCACAAG
TGTCTGGACAAGGCGATAGTTTACATGAACATATTGCAAATTTAGCTGGTAGCCCTGCTATTAAAAAAGG
TATTTTACAGACTGTAAAAGTTGTTGATGAATTGGTCAAAGTAATGGGGCGGCATAAGCCAGAAAATATC
GTTATTGAAATGGCACGTGAAAATCAGACAACTCAAAAGGGCCAGAAAAATTCGCGAGAGCGTATGAAAC
GAATCGAAGAAGGTATCAAAGAATTAGGAAGTCAGATTCTTAAAGAGCATCCTGTTGAAAATACTCAATT
GCAAAATGAAAAGCTCTATCTCTATTATCTCCAAAATGGAAGAGACATGTATGTGGACCAAGAATTAGAT
ATTAATCGTTTAAGTGATTATGATGTCGATGCCATTGTTCCACAAAGTTTCCTTAAAGACGATTCAATAG
ACAATAAGGTCTTAACGCGTTCTGATAAAAATCGTGGTAAATCGGATAACGTTCCAAGTGAAGAAGTAGT
CAAAAAGATGAAAAACTATTGGAGACAACTTCTAAACGCCAAGTTAATCACTCAACGTAAGTTTGATAAT
TTAACGAAAGCTGAACGTGGAGGTTTGAGTGAACTTGATAAAGCTGGTTTTATCAAACGCCAATTGGTTG
AAACTCGCCAAATCACTAAGCATGTGGCACAAATTTTGGATAGTCGCATGAATACTAAATACGATGAAAA
TGATAAACTTATTCGAGAGGTTAAAGTGATTACCTTAAAATCTAAATTAGTTTCTGACTTCCGAAAAGAT
TTCCAATTCTATAAAGTACGTGAGATTAACAATTACCATCATGCCCATGATGCGTATCTAAATGCCGTCG
TTGGAACTGCTTTGATTAAGAAATATCCAAAACTTGAATCGGAGTTTGTCTATGGTGATTATAAAGTTTA
TGATGTTCGTAAAATGATTGCTAAGTCTGAGCAAGAAATAGGCAAAGCAACCGCAAAATATTTCTTTTAC
TCTAATATCATGAACTTCTTCAAAACAGAAATTACACTTGCAAATGGAGAGATTCGCAAACGCCCTCTAA
TCGAAACTAATGGGGAAACTGGAGAAATTGTCTGGGATAAAGGGCGAGATTTTGCCACAGTGCGCAAAGT
ATTGTCCATGCCCCAAGTCAATATTGTCAAGAAAACAGAAGTACAGACAGGCGGATTCTCCAAGGAGTCA
ATTTTACCAAAAAGAAATTCGGACAAGCTTATTGCTCGTAAAAAAGACTGGGATCCAAAAAAATATGGTG
GTTTTGATAGTCCAACGGTAGCTTATTCAGTCCTAGTGGTTGCTAAGGTGGAAAAAGGGAAATCGAAGAA
GTTAAAATCCGTTAAAGAGTTACTAGGGATCACAATTATGGAAAGAAGTTCCTTTGAAAAAAATCCGATT
GACTTTTTAGAAGCTAAAGGATATAAGGAAGTTAAAAAAGACTTAATCATTAAACTACCTAAATATAGTC
TTTTTGAGTTAGAAAACGGTCGTAAACGGATGCTGGCTAGTGCCGGAGAATTACAAAAAGGAAATGAGCT
GGCTCTGCCAAGCAAATATGTGAATTTTTTATATTTAGCTAGTCATTATGAAAAGTTGAAGGGTAGTCCA
GAAGATAACGAACAAAAACAATTGTTTGTGGAGCAGCATAAGCATTATTTAGATGAGATTATTGAGCAAA
TCAGTGAATTTTCTAAGCGTGTTATTTTAGCAGATGCCAATTTAGATAAAGTTCTTAGTGCATATAACAA
ACATAGAGACAAACCAATACGTGAACAAGCAGAAAATATTATTCATTTATTTACGTTGACGAATCTTGGA
GCTCCCGCTGCTTTTAAATATTTTGATACAACAATTGATCGTAAACGATATACGTCTACAAAAGAAGTTT
TAGATGCCACTCTTATCCATCAATCCATCACTGGTCTTTATGAAACACGCATTGATTTGAGTCAGCTAGG
AGGTGACTAACTCGAGTAAGGATCTCCAGGCATCAAATAAAACGAAAGGCTCAGTCGAAAGACTGGGCCT
TTCGTTTTATCTGTTGTTTGTCGGTGAACGCTCTCTACTAGAGTCACACTGGCTCACCTTCGGGTGGGCC
TTTCTGCGTTTATACCTAGAGCGCCCGGAAGAGAGTCAATTCAGGGTGGTGAATCTGCAGTTAAGACCCA
CTTTCACATTTAAGTTGTTTTTCTAATCCGCATATGATCAATTCAAGGCCGAATAAGAAGGCTGGCTCTG
CACCTTGGTGATCAAATAATTCGATAGCTTGTCGTAATAATGGCGGCATACTATCAGTAGTAGGTGTTTC
CCTTTCTTCTTTAGCGACTTGATGCTCTTGATCTTCCAATACGCAACCTAAAGTAAAATGCCCCACAGCG
CTGAGTGCATATAATGCATTCTCTAGTGAAAAACCTTGTTGGCATAAAAAGGCTAATTGATTTTCGAGAG
TTTCATACTGTTTTTCTGTAGGCCGTGTACCTAAATGTACTTTTGCTCCATCGCGATGACTTAGTAAAGC
ACATCTAAAACTTTTAGCGTTATTACGTAAAAAATCTTGCCAGCTTTCCCCTTCTAAAGGGCAAAAGTGA
GTATGGTGCCTATCTAACATCTCAATGGCTAAGGCGTCGAGCAAAGCCCGCTTATTTTTTACATGCCAAT
ACAATGTAGGCTGCTCTACACCTAGCTTCTGGGCGAGTTTACGGGTTGTTAAACCTTCGATTCCGACCTC
ATTAAGCAGCTCTAATGCGCTGTTAATCACTTTACTTTTATCTAATCTAGACATCATTAATTCCTAATTT
TTGTTGACACTCTATCGTTGATAGAGTTATTTTACCACTCCCTATCAGTGATAGAGAAAAGAATTCATTA
AAGAGGAGAAAGGTACCATGGGGCCCGCTTCTAACTTTACTCAGTTCGTTCTCGTCGACAATGGCGGAAC
TGGCGACGTGACTGTCGCCCCAAGCAACTTCGCTAACGGGATCGCTGAATGGATCAGCTCTAACTCGCGT
TCACAGGCTTACAAAGTAACCTGTAGCGTTCGTCAGAGCTCTGCGCAGAATCGCAAATACACCATCAAAG
TCGAGGTGCCTAAAGGCGCCTGGCGTTCGTACTTAAATATGGAACTAACCATTCCAATTTTCGCCACGAA
TTCCGACTGCGAGCTTATTGTTAAGGCAATGCAAGGTCTCCTAAAAGATGGAAACCCGATTCCCTCAGCA
ATCGCAGCAAACTCCGGCATCTACGGTGGCGGAGGTAGCATGTCCCATCAGAAAATTATTCAGGATCTTA
TCGCATGGATTGACGAGCATATTGACCAGCCGCTTAACATTGATGTAGTCGCAAAAAAATCAGGCTATTC
AAAGTGGTACTTGCAACGAATGTTCCGCACGGTGACGCATCAGACGCTTGGCGATTACATTCGCCAACGC
CGCCTGTTACTGGCCGCCGTTGAGTTGCGCACCACCGAGCGTCCGATTTTTGATATCGCAATGGACCTGG
GTTATGTCTCGCAGCAGACCTTCTCCCGCGTTTTCGCGCGGCAGTTTGATCGCACTCCCGCGGATTATCG
CCACCGCCTGTAAGCGGCCGCCACGCAAAAAACCCCGCTTCGGCGGGGTTTTTTCGCCCTAGGGATATAT
TCCGCTTCCTCGCTCACTGACTCGCTACGCTCGGTCGTTCGACTGCGGCGAGCGGAAATGGCTTACGAAC
GGGGCGGAGATTTCCTGGAAGATGCCAGGAAGATACTTAACAGGGAAGTGAGAGGGCCGCGGCAAAGCCG
TTTTTCCATAGGCTCCGCCCCCCTGACAAGCATCACGAAATCTGACGCTCAAATCAGTGGTGGCGAAACC
CGACAGGACTATAAAGATACCAGGCGTTTCCCCCTGGCGGCTCCCTCGTGCGCTCTCCTGTTCCTGCCTT
TCGGTTTACCGGTGTCATTCCGCTGTTATGGCCGCGTTTGTCTCATTCCACGCCTGACACTCAGTTCCGG
GTAGGCAGTTCGCTCCAAGCTGGACTGTATGCACGAACCCCCCGTTCAGTCCGACCGCTGCGCCTTATCC
GGTAACTATCGTCTTGAGTCCAACCCGGAAAGACATGCAAAAGCACCACTGGCAGCAGCCACTGGTAATT
GATTTAGAGGAGTTAGTCTTGAAGTCATGCGCCGGTTAAGGCTAAACTGAAAGGACAAGTTTTGGTGACT
GCGCTCCTCCAAGCCAGTTACCTCGGTTCAAAGAGTTGGTAGCTCAGAGAACCTTCGAAAAACCGCCCTG
CAAGGCGGTTTTTTCGTTTTCAGAGCAAGAGATTACGCGCAGACCAAAACGATCTCAAGAAGATCATCTT
ATTAATCAGATAAAATATTTCTAGATTTCAGTGCAATTTATCTCTTCAAATGTAGCACCTGAAGTCAGCC
CCATACGATATAAGTTGTTACTAGATTGACAGCTAGCTCAGTCCTAGGTATAATACTAGTTCGATCAGGT
CAGAGATATGGTTTTAGAGCTAGAAATAGCAAGTTAAAATAAGGCTAGTCCGTTATCAACTTGAAAAAGT
GGCACATGAGGATCACCCATGTGCTTTTTTTGAAGCTTGGGCCCGAACAAAAACTCATCTCAGAAGAGGA
TCTGAATAGCGCCGTCGACCATCATCATCATCATCATTGAGTTTAAACGGTCTCCAGCTTGGCTGTTTTG
GCGGATGAGAGAAGATTTTCAGCCTGATACAGATTAAATCAGAACGCAGAAGCGGTCTGATAAAACAGAA
TTTGCCTGGCGGCAGTAGCGCGGTGGTCCCACCTGACCCCATGCCGAACTCAGAAGTGAAACGCCGTAGC
GCCGATGGTAGTGTGGGGTCTCCCCATGCGAGAGTAGGGAACTGCCAGGCATCAAATAAAACGAAAGGCT
CAGTCGAAAGACTGGGCCTTTCGTTTTATCTGTTGTTTGTCGGTGAACTGGATCCTTACTCGAGTCTAGA
CTGCAGGCTTCCTCGCTCACTGACTCGCTGCGCTCGGTCGTTCGGCTGCGGCGAGCGGTATCAGCTCACT
CAAAGGCGGTAATACGGTTATCCACAGAATCAGGGGATAACGCAGGAAAGAACATGTGAGCAAAAGGCCA
GCAAAAGGCCAGGAACCGTAAAAAACTAGTGCTTGGATTCTCACCAATAAAAAACGCCCGGCGGCAACCG
AGCGTTCTGAACAAATCCAGATGGAGTTCTGAGGTCATTACTGGATCTATCAACAGGAGTCCAAGCGAGC
TCGATATCAAATTACGCCCCGCCCTGCCACTCATCGCAGTACTGTTGTAATTCATTAAGCATTCTGCCGA
CATGGAAGCCATCACAAACGGCATGATGAACCTGAATCGCCAGCGGCATCAGCACCTTGTCGCCTTGCGT
ATAATATTTGCCCATGGTGAAAACGGGGGCGAAGAAGTTGTCCATATTGGCCACGTTTAAATCAAAACTG
GTGAAACTCACCCAGGGATTGGCTGAGACGAAAAACATATTCTCAATAAACCCTTTAGGGAAATAGGCCA
GGTTTTCACCGTAACACGCCACATCTTGCGAATATATGTGTAGAAACTGCCGGAAATCGTCGTGGTATTC
ACTCCAGAGCGATGAAAACGTTTCAGTTTGCTCATGGAAAACGGTGTAACAAGGGTGAACACTATCCCAT
ATCACCAGCTCACCGTCTTTCATTGCCATACGAAATTCCGGATGAGCATTCATCAGGCGGGCAAGAATGT
GAATAAAGGCCGGATAAAACTTGTGCTTATTTTTCTTTACGGTCTTTAAAAAGGCCGTAATATCCAGCTG
AACGGTCTGGTTATAGGTACATTGAGCAACTGACTGAAATGCCTCAAAATGTTCTTTACGATGCCATTGG
GATATATCAACGGTGGTATATCCAGTGATTTTTTTCTCCATTTTAGCTTCCTTAGCTCCTGAAAATCTCG
ATAACTCAAAAAATACGCCCGGTAGTGATCTTATTTCATTATGGTGAAAGTTGGAACC
